Addgene plasmid #165035: aav-tnt-dnmrtfa-gfp
Purpose: AAV-based delivery of dnMRTFA-GFP into cardiomyocytes in vivo
Depositing lab: William Pu. Depositing organization: Boston Children's Hospital. Publication: Sarcomeres regulate murine cardiomyocyte maturation through MRTF-SRF signaling. Guo Y, Cao Y, Jardin BD, Sethi I, Ma Q, Moghadaszadeh B, Troiano EC, Mazumdar N, Trembley MA, Small EM, Yuan GC, Beggs AH, Pu WT. Proc Natl Acad Sci U S A. 2021 Jan 12;118(2). pii: 2008861118. doi: 10.1073/pnas.2008861118. PubMed 33361330.
Backbone
  Vector backbone: aav-tnt-gfp-v2
  Vector type: AAV
Growth in bacteria
  Bacterial resistance: Ampicillin, 100 μg/mL
  Growth temperature: 37°C
  Growth strain: NEB Stable
  Copy number: Low Copy
Gene/Insert
  Gene/Insert name: dnMRTFA
  Species: M. musculus (mouse)
  Mutation: deletion of 100 N-terminal amino acids
  Promoter: cTNT
  Tag / fusion protein: GFP (C terminal on backbone)
  Cloning method: Restriction Enzyme; 5′ cloning site Unknown (unknown if destroyed); 3′ cloning site Unknown (unknown if destroyed)
  Sequencing primers: 5′ GTGTCCACTCCCAGTTCAATTACAG
Terms and licenses: Academic/Nonprofit Terms; Industry Terms: Not Available to Industry
How to cite: aav-tnt-dnmrtfa-gfp was a gift from William Pu (Addgene plasmid # 165035 ; http://n2t.net/addgene:165035 ; RRID:Addgene_165035)
