[The description below was written by a language model from this plasmid's Addgene catalogue record and pLannotate feature annotations shown in this document.]
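Description:
aav-tnt-dnmrtfa-gfp is an AAV transfer plasmid built on the aav-tnt-gfp-v2 backbone for cardiomyocyte-directed expression of a dominant-negative form of mouse MRTFA (myocardin-related transcription factor A) fused to GFP. The expression cassette lies between two AAV2 inverted terminal repeats, which are the cis elements needed for replication and packaging of the intervening DNA into recombinant AAV particles. The catalogue entry gives the promoter as cTNT (cardiac troponin T), a cardiomyocyte-selective promoter. The automated annotation does not label it, but an unannotated stretch upstream of the chimeric β-globin/immunoglobulin intron is where it would be expected to sit. Downstream of the intron and a short T7 promoter comes the Mrtfa coding fragment, recorded as lacking the 100 N-terminal amino acids, followed by EGFP as a C-terminal tag supplied by the backbone, and a rabbit β-globin polyadenylation signal.

The rest of the plasmid is a pBluescript-type bacterial backbone. It carries a β-lactamase gene with its own promoter for ampicillin selection, a ColE1/pUC-family origin, an f1 origin, and remnants of the lac region (lacZα and lacI fragments, lac promoter and operator, CAP site). Although the origin is annotated as a high-copy type, the repository lists the plasmid as low copy and names a recombination-tolerant host strain, consistent with the instability typical of ITR repeats.

The stated purpose is AAV-based delivery of dnMRTFA-GFP into cardiomyocytes in vivo, with GFP marking transduced cells. The associated study examined MRTF-SRF signalling in murine cardiomyocyte maturation, so the construct serves to interfere with that pathway cell-autonomously.
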