Features (pLannotate 1.2.2; 17 found; start..end, strand, type, name):
    214..233     -  misc_feature   MCS (fragment): pBluescript multiple cloning site
    772..904     +  intron         chimeric intron: chimera between introns from human β-globin and immunoglobulin heavy chain genes
    949..967     +  promoter       T7 promoter: promoter for bacteriophage T7 RNA polymerase
    973..3267    +  CDS            Mrtfa (fragment): MRTFA_MOUSE - Also known as Bsac From Mus musculus (Mouse).
   3301..4020    +  CDS            EGFP: the original enhanced GFP (Yang et al., 1996) mammalian codon-optimized
   4159..4214    +  polyA_signal   β-globin poly(A) signal: rabbit β-globin polyadenylation signal (Gil and Proudfoot, 1987)
   4307..4437    +  repeat_region  AAV2 ITR (fragment): inverted terminal repeat of adeno-associated virus serotype 2 inverted
   4451..4608    +  CDS            lacZα (fragment): LacZα fragment of β-galactosidase; lacZ fragment
   4613..5041    +  rep_origin     f1 ori (sequence partly withheld): f1 bacteriophage origin of replication; arrow indicates direction of (+) strand synthesis
   5094..5198    +  promoter       AmpR promoter: bla
   5199..6059    +  CDS            AmpR: β-lactamase; bla; confers resistance to ampicillin, carbenicillin, and related antibiotics
   6230..6818    +  rep_origin     ori: high-copy-number ColE1/pMB1/pBR322/pUC origin of replication
   7001..7093    +  CDS            lacI (fragment): lac repressor; lacI; The lac repressor binds to the lac operator to inhibit transcription in E. coli. This inhibition can be relieved by adding lactose or isopropyl-β-D-thiogalactopyranoside (IPTG).
   7106..7127    +  protein_bind   CAP binding site: CAP binding activates transcription in the presence of cAMP. E. coli catabolite activator protein
   7142..7172    +  promoter       lac promoter: promoter for the E. coli lac operon
   7180..7196    +  protein_bind   lac operator: The lac repressor binds to the lac operator to inhibit transcription in E. coli. This inhibition can be relieved by adding lactose or isopropyl-β-D-thiogalactopyranoside (IPTG). lac repressor encoded by lacI
   7257..130     -  repeat_region  AAV2 ITR (fragment) (across the origin): inverted terminal repeat of adeno-associated virus serotype 2 inverted
>Addgene plasmid #165035 | aav-tnt-dnmrtfa-gfp | addgene full sequence | sequence record 326315 | Addgene NGS Result
CTGCGCGCTCGCTCGCTCACTGAGGCCGCCCGGGCAAAGCCCGGGCGTCGGGCGACCTTTGGTCGCCCGG
CCTCAGTGAGCGAGCGAGCGCGCAGAGAGGGAGTGGCCAACTCCATCACTAGGGGTTCCTTGTAGTTAAT
GATTAACCCGCCATGCTACTTATCTACCAGGGTAATGGGGATCCTCTAGAACTATAGCTAGAATTCGCCC
TTACGGGCCCCCCCTCGAGGTCGGGATAAAAGCAGTCTGGGCTTTCACATGACAGCATCTGGGGCTGCGG
CAGAGGGTCGGGTCCGAAGCGCTGCCTTATCAGCGTCCCCAGCCCTGGGAGGTGACAGCTGGCTGGCTTG
TGTCAGCCCCTCGGGCACTCACGTATCTCCGTCCGACGGGTTTAAAATAGCAAAACTCTGAGGCCACACA
ATAGCTTGGGCTTATATGGGCTCCTGTGGGGGAAGGGGGAGCACGGAGGGGGCCGGGGCCGCTGCTGCCA
AAATAGCAGCTCACAAGTGTTGCATTCCTCTCTGGGCGCCGGGCACATTCCTGCTGGCTCTGCCCGCCCC
GGGGTGGGCGCCGGGGGGACCTTAAAGCCTCTGCCCCCCAAGGAGCCCTTCCCAGACAGCCGCCGGCACC
CACCGCTCCGTGGGACGATCCCCGAAGCTCTAGAGCTTTATTGCGGTAGTTTATCACAGTTAAATTGCTA
ACGCAGTCAGTGCTTCTGACACAACAGTCTCGAACTTAAGCTGCAGAAGTTGGTCGTGAGGCACTGGGCA
GGTAAGTATCAAGGTTACAAGACAGGTTTAAGGAGACCAATAGAAACTGGGCTTGTCGAGACAGAGAAGA
CTCTTGCGTTTCTGATAGGCACCTATTGGTCTTACTGACATCCACTTTGCCTTTCTCTCCACAGGTGTCC
ACTCCCAGTTCAATTACAGCTCTTAAGGCTAGAGTACTTAATACGACTCACTATAGGCTAGCATGACTCT
GCTGGAGCCTGAGATGCTAATGATGGCTGTGCAGTCAGTGCTGCAGTTGAAGCTCCAGCAGCGGCGGACC
CGGGAGGAACTGGTGAGCCAAGGGATCATGCCGCCTTTGAAAAGCCCCGCTGCATTTCATGAGCAGAGAA
GAAGCCTGGAGCGGGCCAGGACCGAGGACTATTTGAAACGGAAGATCCGTTCCCGGCCCGAGAGAGCAGA
GCTGGTCAGGATGCACATTCTGGAAGAGACCTCGGCTGAGCCTTCGCTCCAGGCCAAGCAGCTGAAGCTG
AAGAGAGCCAGGCTGGCTGATGACCTCAATGAAAAGATTGCACAGAGGCCTGGCCCCATGGAGCTGGTGG
AGAAGAATATCCTGCCTGTGGAGTCCAGCCTGAAGGAGGCTATCATTGTGGGCCAGGTAAATTACCCAAA
GGTAGCAGACAGTTCCTCCTTCGACGAGGACAGCAGCGATGCCCTGTCTCCTGAGCAGCCTGCCAGCCAT
GAGTCCCAGGGTTCAGTGCCATCACCCTTGGAGTCCCGAGTCAGTGATCCACTGCCCAGTGCCACCTCCA
TATCACCCACTCAGGTTCTTTCTCAACTCCCAATGGCTCCGGATCCTGGAGAGACGCTTTTTCTGGCAGA
GCAGCCTCCTCTGCCTCCCGCACCTCTGCTGCCCCCAAGCCTAGCCAATGGAAGCATCGTCCCCACTGCC
AAGCCTGCTCCCACACTCATCAAGCAAAGCCAACCCAAGTCTGCCAGCGAGAAATCACAGCGCAGCAAGA
AGGCCAAGGAGCTGAAGCCAAAGGTGAAGAAGCTCAAGTACCACCAGTACATCCCCCCGGACCAGAAGCA
GGACAAGGGGGCGCCCGCCATGGACTCCTCCTATGCCAAGATCCTGCAGCAGCAGCAGCTCTTCCTGCAG
CTGCAGATCCTCAACCAGCAGCAGCAGCAGCAGCAGCAACAGCACTACAACTACCAGGCCATCCTGCCTG
CCCCTCCCAAGCCCTCGGCTGAGACTCCTGGAAGCAGTGCCCCTACCCCATCACGCAGCCTCTCCACCAG
TAGCAGCCCCAGCTCAGGCACCCCAGGGCCCAGCGGGCTGGCACGCCAGAGCAGCACCGCACTAGCTGCC
AAACCAGGAGCCCTGCCAGCCAACCTGGATGACATGAAGGTGGCAGAGCTGAAGCAAGAACTGAAGTTGC
GGTCCCTTCCCGTCTCAGGCACCAAGACAGAGCTGATAGAACGCCTGCGTGCCTACCAAGACCAAGTCAG
CCCAGCTCCAGGAGCCCCCAAGGCCCCTGCCACCACCTCTGTGCTGTCCAAGGCTGGTGAGGTAGTGGTC
GCCTTCCCTGCGGCCCTGCTAAGCACAGGGTCAGCTCTTGTAACAGCAGGCCTTGCACCAGCTGAGATGG
TGGTGGCCACAGTAACCAGCAATGGCATGGTGAAGTTTGGCAGCACAGGCTCCACACCCCCCGTGTCTCC
CACCCCTTCAGAGCGCTCACTGCTCAGCACGGGTGATGAGAATTCCACACCTGGGGATGCCTTTGGTGAA
ATGGTGACATCGCCGCTGACACAGCTCACCCTGCAGGCCTCCCCACTGCAGATCGTGAAGGAGGAGGGTG
CCCGTGCTGCGTCCTGCTGTCTAAGCCCTGGTGCTCGGGCTGAGCTGGAGGGACTGGACAAGGACCAGAT
GCTGCAGGAGAAGGACAAGCAGATTGAGGAGCTGACCCGAATGCTCCAACAGAAGCAGCAGCTGGTTGAG
CTGCTGCGGCTACAGCTGGAGCAGCAGAAGCGGGCCCAGCAGCCAGCCCCAGCCAGCAGCCCTGTGAAGA
GGGAAAGTGGTTTCTCCAGTTGCCAGCTGAGCTGCCAGCCCCAGGGCTCTGCCCATGCTTTTGGCTCTGG
CCTAGTGGTTCCCACTACCAACCATGGAGACACTCAGGCCCCAGCGCCAGAGTCCCCACCTGTGGTGGTG
AAGCAGGAAGCTGGGCCACCTGAGCCAGATCTGGCCCCCAGCTCCCAGCTGCTCTTGGGCTCCCAGGGCA
CCAGCTTCCTCAAGAGGGTCAGCCCTCCTACCCTGGTCACTGACTCTACAGGGACTCACCTCATCCTCAC
TGTGACCAATAAGAGTGCTGATGGCCCTGGCTTGCCTGCAGGGAGCCCCCAGCAGCCCTTGTCCCAGCCT
GGTTCTCCAGCCCCTGGTCCACCTGCCCAGATGGACCTGGAGCACCCACCTCAGCCTCCGTTTGCAACCC
CCACATCTCTGCTGAAGAAGGAGCCCCCTGGTTATGAAGAGACTGTGCCGCGGACTACTACTAGTTTCAC
GCGGGCCGCCATGGTGAGCAAGGGCGAGGAGCTGTTCACCGGGGTGGTGCCCATCCTGGTCGAGCTGGAC
GGCGACGTAAACGGCCACAAGTTCAGCGTGTCCGGCGAGGGCGAGGGCGATGCCACCTACGGCAAGCTGA
CCCTGAAGTTCATCTGCACCACCGGCAAGCTGCCCGTGCCCTGGCCCACCCTCGTGACCACCCTGACCTA
CGGCGTGCAGTGCTTCAGCCGCTACCCCGACCACATGAAGCAGCACGACTTCTTCAAGTCCGCCATGCCC
GAAGGCTACGTCCAGGAGCGCACCATCTTCTTCAAGGACGACGGCAACTACAAGACCCGCGCCGAGGTGA
AGTTCGAGGGCGACACCCTGGTGAACCGCATCGAGCTGAAGGGCATCGACTTCAAGGAGGACGGCAACAT
CCTGGGGCACAAGCTGGAGTACAACTACAACAGCCACAACGTCTATATCATGGCCGACAAGCAGAAGAAC
GGCATCAAGGTGAACTTCAAGATCCGCCACAACATCGAGGACGGCAGCGTGCAGCTCGCCGACCACTACC
AGCAGAACACCCCCATCGGCGACGGCCCCGTGCTGCTGCCCGACAACCACTACCTGAGCACCCAGTCCGC
CCTGAGCAAAGACCCCAACGAGAAGCGCGATCACATGGTCCTGCTGGAGTTCGTGACCGCCGCCGGGATC
ACTCTCGGCATGGACGAGCTGTACAAGTAATAAGCTCGCGTGGTACCTCTAGAGTCGACCCGGGCGGCCT
CGAGGACGGGGTGAACTACGCCTGAGGATCCGATCTTTTTCCCTCTGCCAAAAATTATGGGGACATCATG
AAGCCCCTTGAGCATCTGACTTCTGGCTAATAAAGGAAATTTATTTTCATTGCAATAGTGTGTTGGAATT
TTTTGTGTCTCTCACTCGGAAGCAATTCGTTGATCTGAATTTCGACCACCCATAATACCCATTACCCTGG
TAGATAAGTAGCATGGCGGGTTAATCATTAACTACAAGGAACCCCTAGTGATGGAGTTGGCCACTCCCTC
TCTGCGCGCTCGCTCGCTCACTGAGGCCGGGCGACCAAAGGTCGCCCGACGCCCGGGCTTTGCCCGGGCG
GCCTCAGTGAGCGAGCGAGCGCGCAGCCTTAATTAACCTAATTCACTGGCCGTCGTTTTACAACGTCGTG
ACTGGGAAAACCCTGGCGTTACCCAACTTAATCGCCTTGCAGCACATCCCCCTTTCGCCAGCTGGCGTAA
TAGCGAAGAGGCCCGCACCGATCGCCCTTCCCAACAGTTGCGCAGCCTGAATGGCGAATGGG
[124 nt withheld, positions 4613-4736]
C
[91 nt withheld, positions 4738-4828]
A
[49 nt withheld, positions 4830-4878]
CCTTTGACGTTGGAGTCCACGTTCTTT
[37 nt withheld, positions 4906-4942]
ACCCTATCTCGGTCTATTCTTTTGATTTATAAGGGATTTTGCCGATTTCGGCCTATTGGTTAAAAAATGA
GCTGATTTAACAAAAATTTAACGCGAATTTTAACAAAATATTAACGCTTACAATTTAGGTGGCACTTTTC
GGGGAAATGTGCGCGGAACCCCTATTTGTTTATTTTTCTAAATACATTCAAATATGTATCCGCTCATGAG
ACAATAACCCTGATAAATGCTTCAATAATATTGAAAAAGGAAGAGTATGAGTATTCAACATTTCCGTGTC
GCCCTTATTCCCTTTTTTGCGGCATTTTGCCTTCCTGTTTTTGCTCACCCAGAAACGCTGGTGAAAGTAA
AAGATGCTGAAGATCAGTTGGGTGCACGAGTGGGTTACATCGAACTGGATCTCAACAGCGGTAAGATCCT
TGAGAGTTTTCGCCCCGAAGAACGTTTTCCAATGATGAGCACTTTTAAAGTTCTGCTATGTGGCGCGGTA
TTATCCCGTATTGACGCCGGGCAAGAGCAACTCGGTCGCCGCATACACTATTCTCAGAATGACTTGGTTG
AGTACTCACCAGTCACAGAAAAGCATCTTACGGATGGCATGACAGTAAGAGAATTATGCAGTGCTGCCAT
AACCATGAGTGATAACACTGCGGCCAACTTACTTCTGACAACGATCGGAGGACCGAAGGAGCTAACCGCT
TTTTTGCACAACATGGGGGATCATGTAACTCGCCTTGATCGTTGGGAACCGGAGCTGAATGAAGCCATAC
CAAACGACGAGCGTGACACCACGATGCCTGTAGCAATGGCAACAACGTTGCGCAAACTATTAACTGGCGA
ACTACTTACTCTAGCTTCCCGGCAACAATTAATAGACTGGATGGAGGCGGATAAAGTTGCAGGACCACTT
CTGCGCTCGGCCCTTCCGGCTGGCTGGTTTATTGCTGATAAATCTGGAGCCGGTGAGCGTGGGTCTCGCG
GTATCATTGCAGCACTGGGGCCAGATGGTAAGCCCTCCCGTATCGTAGTTATCTACACGACGGGGAGTCA
GGCAACTATGGATGAACGAAATAGACAGATCGCTGAGATAGGTGCCTCACTGATTAAGCATTGGTAACTG
TCAGACCAAGTTTACTCATATATACTTTAGATTGATTTAAAACTTCATTTTTAATTTAAAAGGATCTAGG
TGAAGATCCTTTTTGATAATCTCATGACCAAAATCCCTTAACGTGAGTTTTCGTTCCACTGAGCGTCAGA
CCCCGTAGAAAAGATCAAAGGATCTTCTTGAGATCCTTTTTTTCTGCGCGTAATCTGCTGCTTGCAAACA
AAAAAACCACCGCTACCAGCGGTGGTTTGTTTGCCGGATCAAGAGCTACCAACTCTTTTTCCGAAGGTAA
CTGGCTTCAGCAGAGCGCAGATACCAAATACTGTTCTTCTAGTGTAGCCGTAGTTAGGCCACCACTTCAA
GAACTCTGTAGCACCGCCTACATACCTCGCTCTGCTAATCCTGTTACCAGTGGCTGCTGCCAGTGGCGAT
AAGTCGTGTCTTACCGGGTTGGACTCAAGACGATAGTTACCGGATAAGGCGCAGCGGTCGGGCTGAACGG
GGGGTTCGTGCACACAGCCCAGCTTGGAGCGAACGACCTACACCGAACTGAGATACCTACAGCGTGAGCT
ATGAGAAAGCGCCACGCTTCCCGAAGGGAGAAAGGCGGACAGGTATCCGGTAAGCGGCAGGGTCGGAACA
GGAGAGCGCACGAGGGAGCTTCCAGGGGGAAACGCCTGGTATCTTTATAGTCCTGTCGGGTTTCGCCACC
TCTGACTTGAGCGTCGATTTTTGTGATGCTCGTCAGGGGGGCGGAGCCTATGGAAAAACGCCAGCAACGC
GGCCTTTTTACGGTTCCTGGCCTTTTGCTGGCCTTTTGCTCACATGTTCTTTCCTGCGTTATCCCCTGAT
TCTGTGGATAACCGTATTACCGCCTTTGAGTGAGCTGATACCGCTCGCCGCAGCCGAACGACCGAGCGCA
GCGAGTCAGTGAGCGAGGAAGCGGAAGAGCGCCCAATACGCAAACCGCCTCTCCCCGCGCGTTGGCCGAT
TCATTAATGCAGCTGGCACGACAGGTTTCCCGACTGGAAAGCGGGCAGTGAGCGCAACGCAATTAATGTG
AGTTAGCTCACTCATTAGGCACCCCAGGCTTTACACTTTATGCTTCCGGCTCGTATGTTGTGTGGAATTG
TGAGCGGATAACAATTTCACACAGGAAACAGCTATGACCATGATTACGCCAGATTTAATTAAGGCCTTAA
TTAGG
